>Addgene plasmid #117037 | SG-C-Int-8 | addgene full sequence | sequence record 228552 | Addgene NGS Result
GATACTGTTACTTACCGATTATTGTGAAGAACCAGACCGTTTGTTGTAGCACACTCGGCGAAAATCTGAA
TAGTAACTTCTTGACAATTAATCATCCGGCTCGTAATTTATGTGGAAAAGAGGAGAAATACTAGATAAAG
TTGTGCCGTATCCAGCGGTTACCAATAATAGTCTCCAGGCATCAAATAAAACGAAAGGCTCAGTCGAAAG
ACTGGGCCTTTCGTTTTATCTGTTGTTTGTCGGTGAACGCTCTCTACTAGAGTCACACTGGCTCACCTTC
GGGTGGGCCTTTCTGCGTTTATATAGTAAAGTTCCAATAAGACTCCAGGTATCTGTCCGTGTAAAAAAGA
GTATTGACTTCGCATCTTTTTGTACCTTAATGTGTGGATCACACAGGAAAGTACTAGATGACTAAGAAAG
TAGCAATCTATACACGAGTATCCACTACTAACCAAGCAGAGGAAGGCTTCTCAATTGATGAGCAAATTGA
CCGTTTAACAAAATATGCTGAAGCAATGGGGTGGCAAGTATCTGATACTTATACTGATGCTGGTTTTTCA
GGGGCCAAACTTGAACGCCCAGCAATGCAAAGATTAATCAACGATATCGAGAATAAAGCTTTTGATACAG
TTCTTGTATATAAGCTAGACCGCCTTTCACGTAGTGTAAGAGATACTCTTTATCTTGTTAAGGATGTGTT
CACAAAAAATAAAATAGACTTTATCTCGCTTAATGAAAGTATTGATACTTCTTCTGCTATGGGTAGCTTG
TTTCTCACTATTCTTTCTGCAATTAATGAGTTTGAAAGAGAGAATATAAAAGAACGCATGACTATGGGTA
AACTAGGGCGAGCGAAATCTGGTAAGTCTATGATGTGGACTAAGACAGCTTTTGGGTATTACCACAACAG
AAAGACAGGTATATTAGAAATTGTTCCTTTACAAGCTACAATAGTTGAACAAATATTCACTGATTATTTA
TCAGGAATATCACTTACAAAATTAAGAGATAAACTCAATGAATCTGGACACATCGGTAAAGATATACCGT
GGTCTTATCGTACCCTAAGACAAACACTTGATAATCCAGTTTACTGTGGTTATATCAAATTTAAGGACAG
CCTATTTGAAGGTATGCACAAACCAATTATCCCTTATGAGACTTATTTAAAAGTTCAAAAAGAGCTAGAA
GAAAGACAACAGCAGACTTATGAAAGAAATAACAACCCTAGACCTTTCCAAGCTAAATATATGCTGTCAG
GGATGGCAAGGTGCGGTTACTGTGGAGCACCTTTAAAAATTGTTCTTGGCCACAAAAGAAAAGATGGAAG
CCGCACTATGAAATATCACTGTGCAAATAGATTTCCTCGAAAAACAAAAGGAATTACAGTATATAATGAC
AATAAAAAGTGTGATTCAGGAACTTATGATTTAAGTAATTTAGAAAATACTGTTATTGACAACCTGATTG
GATTTCAAGAAAATAATGACTCCTTATTGAAAATTATCAATGGCAACAACCAACCTATTCTTGATACTTC
GTCATTTAAAAAGCAAATTTCACAGATCGATAAAAAAATACAAAAGAACTCTGATTTGTACCTAAATGAT
TTTATCACTATGGATGAGTTGAAAGATCGTACTGATTCCCTTCAGGCTGAGAAAAAGCTGCTTAAAGCTA
AGATTAGCGAAAATAAATTTAATGACTCTACTGATGTTTTTGAGTTAGTTAAAACTCAGTTGGGCTCAAT
TCCGATTAATGAACTATCATATGATAATAAAAAGAAAATCGTCAACAACCTTGTATCAAAGGTTGATGTT
ACTGCTGATAATGTAGATATCATATTTAAATTCCAACTCGCTACCGGTTAAATTGAACCTCTACTACGAG
TGAGTTGAGATTACAGCCTTACTCGGTACCAAATTCCAGAAAAGAGACGCTTTCGAGCGTCTTTTTTCGT
TTTGGTCCCTTACGCTATTATTGAAGCCAGTCTGTTACCGAAGTGAAATTGACGGCTAGCTCAGTCCTAG
GTACAGTGCTAGCCAGAGGAAGGAGGCTCGATGCCTGGTATGACCACCGAAACCGGTCCGGATCCGGCAG
GTCTGATTGACCTGTTTTGTCGTAAAAGCAAAGCAGTTAAAAGCCGTGCAAATGGTGCAGGTCAGCGTCG
TAAACAAGAAATTAGCATTGCAGCACAAGAAACCCTGGGTCGTAAAGTTGCAGCACTGCTGGGTATGCAG
GTTCGTCATGTTTGGAAAGAAGTTGGTAGCGCAAGCCGTTTTCGTAAAGGTAAAGCACGTGATGATCAGA
GCAAAGCACTGAAAGCCCTGGAAAGCGGTGAAGTTGGTGCACTGTGGTGTTATCGTCTGGATCGTTGGGA
TCGTGGTGGTGCCGGTGCAATTCTGAAAATTATCGAACCGGAAGATGGTATGCCTCGTCGTCTGCTGTTT
GGTTGGGATGAAGATACCGGTAGTCCGGTTCTGGATAGCACCAATAAACGTGATCGCGGTGAACTGATTC
GTCGTGCAGAAGAAGCACGCGAAGAAGCAGAAAAACTGAGCGAACGTGTTCGTGATACCAAAGCACATCA
GCGTGAAAATGGTGAATGGGTTAATGCCCGTGCACCGTATGGTCTGCGTGTTGTTCTGGTTACCGTTAGT
GATGAAGAGGGTGATGAATATGATGAACGTAAACTGGCAGCAGATGATGAAGATGCGGGTGGTCCTGATG
GTCTGACCAAAGCAGAAGCAGCCCGTCTGGTTTTTACCCTGCCGGTTACCGATCGTCTGAGCTATGCAGG
CACCGCACATGCAATGAATACCCGTGAAATTCCGAGCCCGACCGGTGGTCCGTGGATTGCAGTTACCGTG
CGTGATATGATTCAGAATCCGGCATATGCGGGTTGGCAGACCACAGGTCGTCAGGATGGTAAACAGCGTC
GTCTGACCTTTTATAACGGTGAAGGTAAACGTGTTAGCGTTATGCATGGTCCTCCGCTGGTGACCGATGA
AGAACAAGAAGCCGCAAAAGCAGCCGTTAAAGGTGAAGATGGTGTTGGTGTTCCGCTGGATGGTAGCGAT
CATGATACCCGTCGCAAACATCTGCTGAGCGGTCGTATGCGTTGTCCGGGTTGTGGTGGTAGCTGTAGCT
ATAGCGGTAATGGTTATCGTTGTTGGCGTAGCAGTGTGAAAGGTGGTTGTCCGGCACCGACCTATGTTGC
ACGTAAAAGCGTTGAAGAATATGTTGCATTTCGTTGGGCAGCAAAATTAGCAGCAAGCGAACCGGATGAT
CCGTTTGTTATTGCAGTTGCAGATCGCTGGGCAGCACTGACCCATCCGCAGGCAAGCGAAGATGAAAAGT
ATGCAAAAGCCGCAGTTCGTGAAGCCGAAAAAAATCTGGGTCGCCTGCTGCGTGATCGTCAGAATGGTGT
TTATGATGGTCCGGCAGAACAGTTTTTTGCCCCTGCATATCAAGAAGCACTGAGCACCTTGCAGGCAGCC
AAAGATGCAGTTAGCGAAAGCAGCGCAAGCGCAGCAGTTGATGTTAGCTGGATTGTTGATAGCAGCGATT
ATGAAGAACTGTGGCTGCGTGCAACCCCGACCATGCGTAATGCAATTATTGATACCTGCATCGATGAAAT
TTGGGTTGCAAAAGGCCAGCGTGGTCGTCCGTTTGATGGTGATGAACGCGTTAAAATCAAATGGGCAGCC
CGTACCTAAAACGATTACGGATTGCTCTACTGTGACTGAAGTTTACAACCCAATTATTGAAGGCCGCTAA
CGCGGCCTTTTTTTGTTTCTGGTCTCCCTGAGGCACAGAGATTTACTTTATTCACGACTTCAGATACGCA
CAGCTAACACCACGTCGTCCCTATCTGCTGCCCTAGGTCTATGAGTGGTTGCTGGATAACTTTACGGGCA
TGCATAAGGCTCGTATGATATATTCAGGGAGACCACAACGGTTTCCCTCTACAAATAATTTTGTTTAACT
TTAGTAATTTCAACAAAATAACTAGGATTCGAAATACGGTCTACTACAGAAGGGTGGTTTATCTTACTCA
ACGACGAACAATAAGGCCTCCCTAACGGGGGGCCTTTTTTATTGATAACAAAAAGATTTCCCTCGTCACG
CAGTAAGTATTTATCGTAGAAGATCACTTTTATCGGTTTCCAGAACAGGTAAGAGCCAATAGTGATTACT
TCGCGTTATGCAGGCTTCCTCGCTCACTGACTCGCTGCGCTCGGTCGTTCGGCTGCGGCGAGCGGTATCA
GCTCACTCAAAGGCGGTAATCCTAGCTAGGGCGTTCGGCTGCGGCGAGCGGTATCAGCTCACTCAAAGGC
GGTAATACGGTTATCCACAGAATCAGGGGATAACGCAGGAAAGAACATGTGAGCAAAAGGCCAGCAAAAG
GCCAGGAACCGTAAAAAGGCCGCGTTGCTGGCGTTTTTCCATAGGCTCCGCCCCCCTGACGAGCATCACA
AAAATCGACGCTCAAGTCAGAGGTGGCGAAACCCGACAGGACTATAAAGATACCAGGCGTTTCCCCCTGG
AAGCTCCCTCGTGCGCTCTCCTGTTCCGACCCTGCCGCTTACCGGATACCTGTCCGCCTTTCTCCCTTCG
GGAAGCGTGGCGCTTTCTCATAGCTCACGCTGTAGGTATCTCAGTTCGGTGTAGGTCGTTCGCTCCAAGC
TGGGCTGTGTGCACGAACCCCCCGTTCAGCCCGACCGCTGCGCCTTATCCGGTAACTATCGTCTTGAGTC
CAACCCGGTAAGACACGACTTATCGCCACTGGCAGCAGCCACTGGTAACAGGAAGCAGCCACTGGTAACA
GGATTAGCAGAGCGAGGTATGTAGGCGGTGCTACAGAGTTCTTGAAGTGGTGGCCTAACTACGGCTACAC
TAGAAGGACAGTATTTGGTATCTGCGCTCTGCTGAAGCCAGTTACCTTCGGAAAAAGAGTTGGTAGCTCT
TGATCCGGCAAACAAACCACCGCTGGTAGCGGTGGTTTTTTGTTTGCAAGCAGCAGATTACGCGCAGAAA
AAAAGGATCTCAAGAAGATCCTTTGATCTTTTCTACGGGGTCTGACGCTCAGTGGAACGAAAACTCACGT
TAAGGGATTTTGGTCATGACTTGTGCTTGGATTCTCACCAATAAAAAACGCCCGGCGGCAACCGAGCGTT
CTGAACAAATCCAGATGGAGTTCTGAGGTCATTACTGGATCTATCAGCAGGAGTCCAAGCGAGCTCGATA
TCACTAAATACATTCAAATATCTATCCGCTCATGAGACAATAACCCTGATAAATGCTTCAATAATATTGA
AAAAGGAAGAATATGAGTATTCAACATTTCCGTGTCGCCCTTATTCCCTTTTTTGCGGCATTTTGCCTTC
CTGTTTTTGCTCACCCAGAAACGCTGGTGAAAGTAAAAGATGCCGAAGATCAGTTGGGTGCACGTGTGGG
TTACATCGAACTGGACCTCAACAGCGGTAAGATTCTTGAGAGTTTTCGCCCCGAAGAACGTTTCCCAATG
ATGAGCACTTTTAAAGTTCTGCTCTGTGGCGCGGTATTATCCCGTATTGACGCCGGGCAAGAGCAACTCG
GTCGCCGCATACACTATTCTCAGAATGACTTGGTTGAGTACTCACCAGTCACAGAAAAGCATCTTACGGA
CGGCATGACAGTACGCGAATTATGCAGCGCTGCCATAACCATGAGTGATAACACGGCGGCCAACTTACTT
CTGACAACGATCGGAGGACCGAAGGAGCTTACCGCTTTTTTGCACAACATGGGTGATCATGTAACTCGCC
TTGATCGTTGGGAACCGGAGCTGAATGAAGCCATACCAAACGACGAGCGTGACACCACGATGCCTGTAGC
TATGGCAACAACGTTGCGCAAACTCTTAACTGGCGAACTTCTTACTCTCGCTTCCCGGCAACAATTAATA
GACTGGATGGAGGCGGATAAAGTTGCAGGACCACTTCTGCGCTCGGCCCTTCCGGCTGGCTGGTTTATTG
CTGATAAATCTGGAGCCGGTGAGCGTGGGTCTCGCGGTATCATTGCAGCACTGGGGCCAGATGGTAAGCC
CTCCCGTATCGTAGTTATCTACACGACGGGGAGTCAGGCAACTATGGATGAACGAAATAGACAGATCGCT
GAGATAGGTGCCTCCCTGATTAAGCATTGGTAATAATTTAGCTTCCTTAGCTCCTGAAAATCTCGATAAC
TCAAAAAATACGCCCGGTAGTGATCTTATTTCATTATGGTGAAAGTTGGAACCTCTTACGTGCCGATCAA
CGTCTCATTTTCGCCAGATATCGACGTCTAAGAAACCATTATTATCATGACATTAACCTATAAAAATAGG
CGTATCACGAGGCCCTTTCGTCTTCACCTCGAGTGCCACCTGACGTCTAAGAAACCATTATTATCATGAC
ATTAACCTATAAAAATAGGCGTATCACGAGGCAGAATTTCAGATAAAAAAAATCCTTAGCTTTCGCTAAG
GATGATTTCTGGA
Features (pLannotate 1.2.2; 10 found; start..end, strand, type, name):
     81..105     +  promoter       trc promoter (fragment): strong E. coli promoter; hybrid between the trp and lac UV5 promoters
    183..254     +  terminator     rrnB T1 terminator: transcription terminator T1 from the E. coli rrnB gene
    270..297     +  terminator     T7Te terminator: phage T7 early transcription terminator
   2009..2033    +  promoter       J23119(SpeI) promoter (fragment): bacterial promoter (Registry of Standard Biological Parts BBa J23119) modified to end with an SpeI site
   4446..5053    -  rep_origin     ori: high-copy-number ColE1/pMB1/pBR322/pUC origin of replication
   5151..5185    -  terminator     lambda t0 terminator: minimal transcription terminator from phage lambda (Scholtissek and Grosse, 1987)
   5261..5330    +  promoter       AmpR promoter: bla
   5333..6193    +  CDS            AmpR: β-lactamase; bla; confers resistance to ampicillin, carbenicillin, and related antibiotics
   6197..6299    -  promoter       cat promoter: promoter of the E. coli cat gene encoding chloramphenicol acetyltransferase
   6476..6519    -  terminator     bacterial terminator: putative bacterial transcription terminator
