[The description below was written by a language model from this plasmid's Addgene catalogue record and pLannotate feature annotations shown in this document.]
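Description:
SG-C-Int-8 is a synthetic-biology plasmid for use in Escherichia coli, built on the J66100 backbone (about 2.3 kb) and carrying a roughly 4.2 kb synthetic insert assembled by Gibson cloning, for a total of about 6.5 kb. It replicates from a high-copy ColE1/pUC-type origin and is selected with ampicillin through a β-lactamase (AmpR) gene driven by its own bla promoter. The backbone is insulated by several transcription terminators (lambda t0 and a putative bacterial terminator), and a cat promoter remnant lies next to the resistance gene.

The insert is described as a constitutive integrase cassette, "Tp901-Int5", meaning that it is intended to express two serine integrases, TP901 and Int5, continuously rather than under inducible control. The automated annotation does not identify the integrase coding sequences themselves. It picks up only short matches to constitutive bacterial promoters (a fragment resembling the trc promoter near the start of the insert and a fragment of the J23119 Registry promoter about 2 kb downstream), together with the rrnB T1 and T7Te terminators. The spacing of the two promoter fragments is compatible with two separate expression units, one per integrase, but the record does not state which promoter drives which gene, nor the ribosome binding sites used. Large unannotated stretches of the insert presumably hold the integrase genes.

Constructs of this kind are used to test recombinase logic devices: supplying a fixed combination of integrases mimics a given input state, so that a target carrying the matching attachment sites is inverted or excised and its output can be read. The depositor notes some discrepancies between the verified and submitted sequences that are reported not to affect function.
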