Addgene plasmid #117037: SG-C-Int-8
Purpose: Constitutive integrase cassette - Tp901-Int5
Depositing lab: Jerome Bonnet. Depositing organization: CNRS UMR 5048, INSERM U1054, Centre de Biochimie Structurale. Publication: Hierarchical composition of reliable recombinase logic devices. Guiziou S, Mayonove P, Bonnet J. Nat Commun. 2019 Jan 28;10(1):456. doi: 10.1038/s41467-019-08391-y. PubMed 30692530.
Backbone
  Vector backbone: J66100
  Backbone size w/o insert (bp): 2327
  Vector type: Synthetic Biology
Growth in bacteria
  Bacterial resistance: Ampicillin, 100 μg/mL
  Growth temperature: 37°C
  Growth strain: DH5alpha
  Copy number: High Copy
Gene/Insert
  Gene/Insert name: Constitutive integrase cassette - Tp901-Int5
  Species: Synthetic
  Insert size (bp): 4194
  Cloning method: Gibson Cloning
Terms and licenses: Academic/Nonprofit Terms; Industry Terms: Not Available to Industry
Depositor comments: Please note that some discrepancies were found between Addgene's quality control result and the depositor's provided Genbank sequence. The depositor noted that these discrepancies do NOT affect plasmid function.
How to cite: SG-C-Int-8 was a gift from Jerome Bonnet (Addgene plasmid # 117037 ; http://n2t.net/addgene:117037 ; RRID:Addgene_117037)
